Addgene plasmid #152828: pGBW-m4133325
Purpose: Mammalian expression plasmid for SARS-CoV-2 2'-O-ribose methyltransferase
Depositing lab: Ginkgo Bioworks & Benjie Chen. Depositing organization: Ginkgo Bioworks.
Backbone
  Vector backbone: pTwist_CMV_Puro_6
  Backbone size w/o insert (bp): 6080
  Vector type: Mammalian Expression
  Selectable markers: Puromycin
Growth in bacteria
  Bacterial resistance: Ampicillin, 100 μg/mL
  Growth temperature: 37°C
  Growth strain: DH5alpha
  Copy number: High Copy
Gene/Insert
  Gene/Insert name: SARS-CoV-2 2'-O-ribose methyltransferase
  Species: Severe acute respiratory syndrome coronavirus 2
  Insert size (bp): 893
  Mutation: wt
  Entrez Gene: ORF1ab (a.k.a. GU280_gp01)
  Promoter: CMV
  Tag / fusion protein: Cleavable TEV;TRX (C terminal on backbone)
  Cloning method: Unknown
Resource information
  A portion of this plasmid was derived from a plasmid made by: GinkgoBioworks
Depositor comments: NCBI reference sequence: YP_009725311.1
How to cite: pGBW-m4133325 was a gift from Ginkgo Bioworks & Benjie Chen (Addgene plasmid # 152828 ; http://n2t.net/addgene:152828 ; RRID:Addgene_152828)
