[The description below was written by a language model from this plasmid's Addgene catalogue record and the feature table of its GenBank file.]
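Description:
pGBW-m4133325 is a 7,396 bp mammalian expression plasmid built on the pTwist_CMV_Puro_6 backbone for producing the SARS-CoV-2 2'-O-ribose methyltransferase, the mature product of the ORF1ab polyprotein commonly known as nsp16. It is propagated in E. coli through a high-copy ColE1/pUC-type origin with ampicillin selection (bla). A separate cassette, in which the human ubiquitin C promoter drives puromycin N-acetyltransferase followed by a synthetic polyadenylation signal, allows puromycin selection of transfected mammalian cells.

The wild-type coding sequence (about 0.9 kb) is transcribed from the human CMV immediate-early enhancer and promoter. The insert itself is not annotated in the feature table, but the circular map places the promoter just upstream of the unannotated region that precedes the TEV site, which is consistent with its position. The catalogue entry lists a C-terminal, backbone-encoded, TEV-cleavable thioredoxin (TRX) fusion. The feature table shows the TEV protease recognition site immediately after the insert region and a 6xHis tag roughly 350 bp further downstream. The unannotated stretch between them presumably encodes the thioredoxin moiety, although the record does not label it. An SV40 polyadenylation signal ends the transcript.

The expression unit is bracketed by T7 and rrnG transcription terminators, an upstream synthetic poly(A) signal and 5' and 3' beta-globin insulator elements. These parts limit read-through and interference from neighbouring plasmid regions.

The plasmid belongs to a set of tagged SARS-CoV-2 protein constructs intended for expression and/or purification from mammalian cells. The His tag supports affinity capture, and TEV cleavage allows removal of the fusion partner.
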