LOCUS       Exported 7396 bp ds-DNA circular SYN 13-MAY-2021
DEFINITION  Mammalian expression plasmid for SARS-CoV-2 2'-O-ribose
            methyltransferase.
ACCESSION   .
VERSION     .
KEYWORDS    pGBW-m4133325
SOURCE      synthetic DNA construct
  ORGANISM  synthetic DNA construct
REFERENCE   1 (bases 1 to 7396)
  TITLE     SARS-CoV-2 protein Mammalian expression constructs, tagged, for
            protein expression and/or purification
REFERENCE   2 (bases 1 to 7396)
  AUTHORS   .
  TITLE     Direct Submission
  JOURNAL   Exported May 13, 2021 from SnapGene Server 1.1.58
            http://www.snapgene.com
FEATURES             Location/Qualifiers
     source          1..7396
                     /organism="synthetic DNA construct"
                     /mol_type="other DNA"
     CDS             902..922
                     /codon_start=1
                     /product="tobacco etch virus (TEV) protease recognition and
                     cleavage site"
                     /label=TEV site
                     /translation="ENLYFQS"
     CDS             1271..1288
                     /codon_start=1
                     /product="6xHis affinity tag"
                     /label=6xHis
                     /translation="HHHHHH"
     polyA_signal    1365..1486
                     /label=SV40 poly(A) signal
                     /note="SV40 polyadenylation signal"
     primer_bind     complement(1376..1395)
                     /label=EBV-rev
                     /note="SV40 polyA terminator, reverse primer"
     primer_bind     1430..1449
                     /label=SV40pA-R
                     /note="SV40 polyA, reverse primer"
     terminator      1601..1647
                     /label=T7 terminator
                     /note="transcription terminator for bacteriophage T7 RNA
                     polymerase"
     terminator      1677..1813
                     /label=rrnG terminator
                     /note="transcription terminator from the E. coli ribosomal
                     RNA rrnG operon (Albrechtsen et al., 1991)"
     misc_feature    1858..1929
                     /label=3' beta-globin insulator
                     /note="insulator downstream of the human beta-globin locus
                     (Farrell et al., 2002)"
     rep_origin      complement(2155..2743)
                     /direction=LEFT
                     /label=ori
                     /note="high-copy-number ColE1/pMB1/pBR322/pUC origin of
                     replication"
     primer_bind     complement(2235..2254)
                     /label=pBR322ori-F
                     /note="pBR322 origin, forward primer"
     promoter        3243..4452
                     /label=UbC promoter
                     /note="human ubiquitin C promoter"
     primer_bind     4289..4308
                     /label=hUBCpro-F
                     /note="Human Ubiquitin C (UbC) promoter, forward primer"
     CDS             4456..5055
                     /codon_start=1
                     /gene="pac from Streptomyces alboniger"
                     /product="puromycin N-acetyltransferase"
                     /label=PuroR
                     /note="confers resistance to puromycin"
                     /translation="MTEYKPTVRLATRDDVPRAVRTLAAAFADYPATRHTVDPDRHIER
                     VTELQELFLTRVGLDIGKVWVADDGAAVAVWTTPESVEAGAVFAEIGPRMAELSGSRLA
                     AQQQMEGLLAPHRPKEPAWFLATVGVSPDHQGKGLGSAVVLPGVEAAERAGVPAFLETS
                     APRNLPFYERLGFTVTADVEVPEGPRTWCMTRKPGA"
     primer_bind     complement(4456..4475)
                     /label=Puro-R
                     /note="Puromycin resistance gene, reverse primer. Also
                     called puro-variant-R"
     primer_bind     4952..4972
                     /label=Puro-F
                     /note="Puromycin resistance gene, forward primer"
     polyA_signal    5082..5130
                     /note="synthetic polyadenylation signal"
     CDS             5396..6256
                     /codon_start=1
                     /gene="bla"
                     /product="beta-lactamase"
                     /label=AmpR
                     /note="confers resistance to ampicillin, carbenicillin, and
                     related antibiotics"
                     /translation="MSIQHFRVALIPFFAAFCLPVFAHPETLVKVKDAEDQLGARVGYI
                     ELDLNSGKILESFRPEERFPMMSTFKVLLCGAVLSRIDAGQEQLGRRIHYSQNDLVEYS
                     PVTEKHLTDGMTVRELCSAAITMSDNTAANLLLTTIGGPKELTAFLHNMGDHVTRLDRW
                     EPELNEAIPNDERDTTMPVAMATTLRKLLTGELLTLASRQQLIDWMEADKVAGPLLRSA
                     LPAGWFIADKSGAGERGSRGIIAALGPDGKPSRIVVIYTTGSQATMDERNRQIAEIGAS
                     LIKHW"
     primer_bind     complement(5614..5633)
                     /label=Amp-R
                     /note="Ampicillin resistance gene, reverse primer"
     terminator      6269..6405
                     /label=rrnG terminator
                     /note="transcription terminator from the E. coli ribosomal
                     RNA rrnG operon (Albrechtsen et al., 1991)"
     misc_feature    6550..6621
                     /label=5' beta-globin insulator
                     /note="insulator upstream of the human beta-globin locus
                     (Farrell et al., 2002)"
     terminator      6626..6672
                     /label=T7 terminator
                     /note="transcription terminator for bacteriophage T7 RNA
                     polymerase"
     polyA_signal    6690..6738
                     /note="synthetic polyadenylation signal"
     enhancer        6819..7122
                     /label=CMV enhancer
                     /note="human cytomegalovirus immediate early enhancer"
     promoter        7124..7326
                     /label=CMV promoter
                     /note="human cytomegalovirus (CMV) immediate early
                     promoter"
     primer_bind     7277..7297
                     /label=CMV-F
                     /note="Human CMV immediate early promoter, forward primer"
ORIGIN
        1 caccatgtcc tcacaagcgt ggcagccagg cgtagcaatg cctaatttat acaagatgca
       61 gcggatgctc cttgaaaaat gcgacctaca gaactatgga gatagtgcta cattgcccaa
      121 ggggataatg atgaatgtgg ccaaatatac ccaactgtgt cagtacctga acactctcac
      181 gctggccgtt ccgtacaaca tgagggtgat tcattttggt gccggcagcg acaagggagt
      241 cgctcccggg accgctgtgc tgcgacagtg gcttcctaca ggcactctgc tagtggattc
      301 tgatttgaat gacttcgtca gcgacgcaga ctcgaccctc atcggagatt gtgcgactgt
      361 tcacacagcc aacaaatggg acctgatcat ttccgatatg tatgatccaa agaccaaaaa
      421 tgtcacgaag gagaacgact caaaggaggg tttctttacg tacatctgcg ggttcatcca
      481 acagaaactt gcactgggcg gaagtgtggc aattaaaata acagaacact cttggaacgc
      541 cgacctatac aagcttatgg gtcattttgc ttggtggacc gcctttgtta ctaatgtaaa
      601 cgcttcaagc tccgaggcct tcctgatagg ttgtaattat ttaggcaagc ctagagagca
      661 gattgatggg tatgtgatgc acgcaaatta catcttctgg cgcaacacaa atccaattca
      721 gctcagttct tattcactgt ttgatatgag caaattcccc cttaaactga gaggcactgc
      781 cgtcatgtcc ttgaaggaag gacaaatcaa cgatatgatc ttgtctctcc ttagcaaggg
      841 gcgtttgatt attagggaga acaatcgggt ggtgatctca tcggacgttc tggtcaacaa
      901 tgaaaacctt tactttcagt cgatgagtga caaaatcatt catctaaccg atgactcctt
      961 tgatacagac gtgttgaagg ccgatggtgc gatactggta gatttctggg ctgaatggtg
     1021 tggcccgtgc aagatgatcg cacccattct ggacgagatc gccgacgagt atcaaggaaa
     1081 attaactgtc gctaagctta atatagatca gaacccaggg acggcaccta aatacggcat
     1141 caggggaata cctaccctcc tgctctttaa gaatggggaa gttgccgcga caaaagtggg
     1201 agccctgtct aagggccagc taaaagagtt cttggacgct aacctggcag gttcaggctc
     1261 ggggcacatg caccatcacc atcaccatag cagcgggctc gtgccacgcg gctaagctag
     1321 cttgactgac tgagatacag cgtaccttca gctcacagac atgataagat acattgatga
     1381 gtttggacaa accacaacta gaatgcagtg aaaaaaatgc tttatttgtg aaatttgtga
     1441 tgctattgct ttatttgtaa ccattataag ctgcaataaa caagttaaca acaacaattg
     1501 cattcatttt atgtttcagg ttcaggggga ggtgtgggag gttttttaaa gcaagtaaaa
     1561 cctctacaaa tgtggtattg gcccatctct atcggtatcg tagcataacc ccttggggcc
     1621 tctaaacggg tcttgagggg ttttttgtgc ccctcgggcc ggattgctat ctaccggcat
     1681 tggcgcagaa aaaaatgcct gatgcgacgc tgcgcgtctt atactcccac atatgccaga
     1741 ttcagcaacg gatacggctt ccccaacttg cccacttcca tacgtgtcct ccttaccaga
     1801 aatttatcct taaggtcgtc agctatcctg caggcgatct ctcgatttcg atcaagacat
     1861 tcctttaatg gtcttttctg gacaccacta ggggtcagaa gtagttcatc aaactttctt
     1921 ccctccctaa tctcattggt taccttgggc tatcgaaact taattaacca gtcaagtcag
     1981 ctacttggcg agatcgactt gtctgggttt cgactacgct cagaattgcg tcagtcaagt
     2041 tcgatctggt ccttgctatt gcacccgttc tccgattacg agtttcattt aaatcatgtg
     2101 agcaaaaggc cagcaaaagg ccaggaaccg taaaaaggcc gcgttgctgg cgtttttcca
     2161 taggctccgc ccccctgacg agcatcacaa aaatcgacgc tcaagtcaga ggtggcgaaa
     2221 cccgacagga ctataaagat accaggcgtt tccccctgga agctccctcg tgcgctctcc
     2281 tgttccgacc ctgccgctta ccggatacct gtccgccttt ctcccttcgg gaagcgtggc
     2341 gctttctcat agctcacgct gtaggtatct cagttcggtg taggtcgttc gctccaagct
     2401 gggctgtgtg cacgaacccc ccgttcagcc cgaccgctgc gccttatccg gtaactatcg
     2461 tcttgagtcc aacccggtaa gacacgactt atcgccactg gcagcagcca ctggtaacag
     2521 gattagcaga gcgaggtatg taggcggtgc tacagagttc ttgaagtggt ggcctaacta
     2581 cggctacact agaagaacag tatttggtat ctgcgctctg ctgaagccag ttaccttcgg
     2641 aaaaagagtt ggtagctctt gatccggcaa acaaaccacc gctggtagcg gtggtttttt
     2701 tgtttgcaag cagcagatta cgcgcagaaa aaaaggatct caagaagatc ctttgatctt
     2761 ttctacgggg tctgacgctc agtggaacga aaactcacgt taagggattt tggtcatgag
     2821 attatcaaaa aggatcttca cctagatcct tttaaattaa aaatgaagtt ttaaatcaat
     2881 ctaaagtata tatgagtaaa cttggtctga cagttaccaa tgcttaatca gtgaggcacc
     2941 tatctcagcg atctgtctat ttcgttcatc catagttgca tttaaatttc cgaactctcc
     3001 aaggccctcg tcggaaaatc ttcaaacctt tcgtccgatc catcttgcag gctacctctc
     3061 gaacgaacta tcgcaagtct cttggccggc cttgcgcctt ggctattgct tggcagcgcc
     3121 tatcgccagg tattactcca atcccgaata tccgagatcg ggatcacccg agagaagttc
     3181 aacctacatc ctcaatcccg atctatccga gatccgagga atatcgaaat cggggcgcgc
     3241 ctggcctccg cgccgggttt tggcgcctcc cgcgggcgcc cccctcgtca cggcgagcgc
     3301 tgccacgtca gacgaagggc gcaggagcgt cctgatcctt ccgcccggac gctcaggaca
     3361 gcggcccgct gctcataaga ctcggcctta gaaccccagt atcagcagaa ggacatttta
     3421 ggacgggact tgggtgactc tagggcactg gttttctttc cagagagcgg aacaggcgag
     3481 gaaaagtagt cccttctcgg cgattctgcg gagggatctc cgtggggcgg tgaacgccga
     3541 tgattatata aggacgcgcc gggtgtggca cagctagttc cgtcgcagcc gggatttggg
     3601 tcgcggttct tgtttgtgga tcgctgtgat cgtcacttgg tgagtagcgg gctgctgggc
     3661 tggccggggc tttcgtggcc gccgggccgc tcggtgggac ggaagcgtgt ggagagaccg
     3721 ccaagggctg tagtctgggt ccgcgagcaa ggttgccctg aactgggggt tggggggagc
     3781 gcagcaaaat ggcggctgtt cccgagtctt gaatggaaga cgcttgtgag gcgggctgtg
     3841 aggtcgttga aacaaggtgg ggggcatggt gggcggcaag aacccaaggt cttgagccct
     3901 tcgctaatgc gggaaagctc ttattcgggt gagatgggct gggcaccatc tggggaccct
     3961 gacgtgaagt ttgtcactga ctggagaact cggtttgtcg tctgttgcgg gggcggcagt
     4021 tatggcggtg ccgttgggca gtgcacccgt acctttggga gcgcgcgccc tcgtcgtgtc
     4081 gtgacgtcac ccgttctgtt ggcttataat gcagggtggg gccacctgcc ggtaggtgtg
     4141 cggtaggctt ttctccgtcg caggacgcag ggttcgggcc tagggtaggc tctcctgaat
     4201 cgacaggcgc cggacctctg gtgaggggag ggataagtga ggcgtcagtt tctttggtcg
     4261 gttttatgta cctatcttct taagtagctg aagctccggt tttgaactat gcgctcgggg
     4321 ttggcgagtg tgttttgtga agttttttag gcaccttttg aaatgtaatc atttgggtca
     4381 atatgtaatt ttcagtgtta gacttgtaaa ttgtccgcta aattctggcc gtttttggct
     4441 tttttgttag acaacatgac cgagtacaag cccacggtgc gcctcgccac ccgcgacgac
     4501 gtccccaggg ccgtacgcac cctcgccgcc gcgttcgccg actaccccgc cacgcgccac
     4561 accgtcgatc cggaccgcca catcgagcgg gtcaccgagc tgcaagaact cttcctcacg
     4621 cgcgtcgggc tcgacatcgg caaggtgtgg gtcgcggacg acggcgccgc ggtggcggtc
     4681 tggaccacgc cggagagcgt cgaagcgggg gcggtgttcg ccgagatcgg cccgcgcatg
     4741 gccgagttga gcggttcccg gctggccgcg cagcaacaga tggagggcct cctggcgccg
     4801 caccggccca aggagcccgc gtggttcctg gccaccgtcg gcgtctcgcc cgaccaccag
     4861 ggcaagggtc tgggcagcgc cgtcgtgctc cccggagtgg aggccgccga gcgcgccggg
     4921 gtgcccgcct tcctggagac ctccgcgccc cgcaacctcc ccttctacga gcggctcggc
     4981 ttcaccgtca ccgccgacgt cgaggtgccc gaaggaccgc gcacctggtg catgacccgc
     5041 aagcccggtg cctaggctag tatgtaagcc tagtcttaga taataaaatc gctatccatc
     5101 gaagatggat gtgtgttggt tttttgtgtg tgtaacgcta ggcgcgcctg gtgtaccgag
     5161 aacgatcctc tcagtgcgag tctcgacgat ccatatcgtt gcttggcagt cagccagtcg
     5221 gaatccagct tgggacccag gaagtccaat cgtcagatat tgtactcaag cctggtcacg
     5281 gcagcgtacc gatctgttta aacctagata ttgatagtct gatcggtcaa cgtataatcg
     5341 agtcctagct tttgcaaaca tctatcaaga gacaggatca gcaggaggct ttcgcatgag
     5401 tattcaacat ttccgtgtcg cccttattcc cttttttgcg gcattttgcc ttcctgtttt
     5461 tgctcaccca gaaacgctgg tgaaagtaaa agatgctgaa gatcagttgg gtgcgcgagt
     5521 gggttacatc gaactggatc tcaacagcgg taagatcctt gagagttttc gccccgaaga
     5581 acgctttcca atgatgagca cttttaaagt tctgctatgt ggcgcggtat tatcccgtat
     5641 tgacgccggg caagagcaac tcggtcgccg catacactat tctcagaatg acttggttga
     5701 gtattcacca gtcacagaaa agcatcttac ggatggcatg acagtaagag aattatgcag
     5761 tgctgccata accatgagtg ataacactgc ggccaactta cttctgacaa cgattggagg
     5821 accgaaggag ctaaccgctt ttttgcacaa catgggggat catgtaactc gccttgatcg
     5881 ttgggaaccg gagctgaatg aagccatacc aaacgacgag cgtgacacca cgatgcctgt
     5941 agcaatggca acaaccttgc gtaaactatt aactggcgaa ctacttactc tagcttcccg
     6001 gcaacagttg atagactgga tggaggcgga taaagttgca ggaccacttc tgcgctcggc
     6061 ccttccggct ggctggttta ttgctgataa atctggagcc ggtgagcgtg ggtctcgcgg
     6121 tatcattgca gcactggggc cagatggtaa gccctcccgt atcgtagtta tctacacgac
     6181 ggggagtcag gcaactatgg atgaacgaaa tagacagatc gctgagatag gtgcctcact
     6241 gattaagcat tggtaaccga ttctaggtgc attggcgcag aaaaaaatgc ctgatgcgac
     6301 gctgcgcgtc ttatactccc acatatgcca gattcagcaa cggatacggc ttccccaact
     6361 tgcccacttc catacgtgtc ctccttacca gaaatttatc cttaagatcg tttaaactcg
     6421 actctggctc tatcgaatct ccgtcgtttc gagcttacgc gaacagccgt ggcgctcatt
     6481 tgctcgtcgg gcatcgaatc tcgtcagcta tcgtcagctt acctttttgg cagcgatcgc
     6541 ggctcccgac atcttggacc attagctcca caggtatctt cttccctcta gtggtcataa
     6601 cagcagcttc agctacctct caattcaaaa aacccctcaa gacccgttta gaggccccaa
     6661 ggggttatgc tatcaatcgt tgcgttacac acacaaaaaa ccaacacaca tccatcttcg
     6721 atggatagcg attttattat ctaactgctg atcgagtgta gccagatcta gtaatcaatt
     6781 acggggtcat tagttcatag cccatatatg gagttccgcg ttacataact tacggtaaat
     6841 ggcccgcctg gctgaccgcc caacgacccc cgcccattga cgtcaataat gacgtatgtt
     6901 cccatagtaa cgccaatagg gactttccat tgacgtcaat gggtggagta tttacggtaa
     6961 actgcccact tggcagtaca tcaagtgtat catatgccaa gtacgccccc tattgacgtc
     7021 aatgacggta aatggcccgc ctggcattat gcccagtaca tgaccttatg ggactttcct
     7081 acttggcagt acatctacgt attagtcatc gctattacca tgctgatgcg gttttggcag
     7141 tacatcaatg ggcgtggata gcggtttgac tcacggggat ttccaagtct ccaccccatt
     7201 gacgtcaatg ggagtttgtt ttggcaccaa aatcaacggg actttccaaa atgtcgtaac
     7261 aactccgccc cattgacgca aatgggcggt aggcgtgtac ggtgggaggt ctatataagc
     7321 agagctggtt tagtgaaccg tcagatcaga tctttgtcga tcctaccatc cactcgacac
     7381 acccgccagc ggccgc
//
